>Addgene plasmid #133752 | PWPXLD-GFP-Numb-S276D | addgene full sequence | sequence record 264923 | Addgene NGS Result
AATCACACGACCTGGATGGAGTGGGACAGAGAAATTAACAATTACACAAGCTTAATACACTCCTTAATTG
AAGAATCGCAAAACCAGCAAGAAAAGAATGAACAAGAATTATTGGAATTAGATAAATGGGCAAGTTTGTG
GAATTGGTTTAACATAACAAATTGGCTGTGGTATATAAAATTATTCATAATGATAGTAGGAGGCTTGGTA
GGTTTAAGAATAGTTTTTGCTGTACTTTCTATAGTGAATAGAGTTAGGCAGGGATATTCACCATTATCGT
TTCAGACCCACCTCCCAACCCCGAGGGGACCCGACAGGCCCGAAGGAATAGAAGAAGAAGGTGGAGAGAG
AGACAGAGACAGATCCATTCGATTAGTGAACGGATCTCGACGGTATCGATCACGAGACTAGCCTCGACCA
TCGATGTCGACGATAAGCTTTGCAAAGATGGATAAAGTTTTAAACAGAGAGGAATCTTTGCAGCTAATGG
ACCTTCTAGGTCTTGAAAGGAGTGGGAATTGGCTCCGGTGCCCGTCAGTGGGCAGAGCGCACATCGCCCA
CAGTCCCCGAGAAGTTGGGGGGAGGGGTCGGCAATTGAACCGGTGCCTAGAGAAGGTGGCGCGGGGTAAA
CTGGGAAAGTGATGTCGTGTACTGGCTCCGCCTTTTTCCCGAGGGTGGGGGAGAACCGTATATAAGTGCA
GTAGTCGCCGTGAACGTTCTTTTTCGCAACGGGTTTGCCGCCAGAACACAGGTAAGTGCCGTGTGTGGTT
CCCGCGGGCCTGGCCTCTTTACGGGTTATGGCCCTTGCGTGCCTTGAATTACTTCCACCTGGCTGCAGTA
CGTGATTCTTGATCCCGAGCTTCGGGTTGGAAGTGGGTGGGAGAGTTCGAGGCCTTGCGCTTAAGGAGCC
CCTTCGCCTCGTGCTTGAGTTGAGGCCTGGCCTGGGCGCTGGGGCCGCCGCGTGCGAATCTGGTGGCACC
TTCGCGCCTGTCTCGCTGCTTTCGATAAGTCTCTAGCCATTTAAAATTTTTGATGACCTGCTGCGACGCT
TTTTTTCTGGCAAGATAGTCTTGTAAATGCGGGCCAAGATCTGCACACTGGTATTTCGGTTTTTGGGGCC
GCGGGCGGCGACGGGGCCCGTGCGTCCCAGCGCACATGTTCGGCGAGGCGGGGCCTGCGAGCGCGGCCAC
CGAGAATCGGACGGGGGTAGTCTCAAGCTGGCCGGCCTGCTCTGGTGCCTGGCCTCGCGCCGCCGTGTAT
CGCCCCGCCCTGGGCGGCAAGGCTGGCCCGGTCGGCACCAGTTGCGTGAGCGGAAAGATGGCCGCTTCCC
GGCCCTGCTGCAGGGAGCTCAAAATGGAGGACGCGGCGCTCGGGAGAGCGGGCGGGTGAGTCACCCACAC
AAAGGAAAAGGGCCTTTCCGTCCTCAGCCGTCGCTTCATGTGACTCCACGGAGTACCGGGCGCCGTCCAG
GCACCTCGATTAGTTCTCGAGCTTTTGGAGTACGTCGTCTTTAGGTTGGGGGGAGGGGTTTTATGCGATG
GAGTTTCCCCACACTGAGTGGGTGGAGACTGAAGTTAGGCCAGCTTGGCACTTGATGTAATTCTCCTTGG
AATTTGCCCTTTTTGAGTTTGGATCTTGGTTCATTCTCAAGCCTCAGACAGTGGTTCAAAGTTTTTTTCT
TCCATTTCAGGTGTCGTGAGGAATTTCGACATTTAAATTTAATTAATCTCGACGGTATCGGTTAACTTTT
AAAAGAAAAGGGGGGATTGGGGGGTACAGTGCAGGGGAAAGAATAGTAGACATAATAGCAACAGACATAC
AAACTAAAGAATTACAAAAACAAATTACAAAAATTCAAAATTTTATCGATCACGAGACTAGCCTCGAGGT
TTCCGGTCGCCACCATGGTGAGCAAGGGCGAGGAGCTGTTCACCGGGGTGGTGCCCATCCTGGTCGAGCT
GGACGGCGACGTAAACGGCCACAAGTTCAGCGTGTCCGGCGAGGGCGAGGGCGATGCCACCTACGGCAAG
CTGACCCTGAAGTTCATCTGCACCACCGGCAAGCTGCCCGTGCCCTGGCCCACCCTCGTGACCACCCTGA
CCTACGGCGTGCAGTGCTTCAGCCGCTACCCCGACCACATGAAGCAGCACGACTTCTTCAAGTCCGCCAT
GCCCGAAGGCTACGTCCAGGAGCGCACCATCTTCTTCAAGGACGACGGCAACTACAAGACCCGCGCCGAG
GTGAAGTTCGAGGGCGACACCCTGGTGAACCGCATCGAGCTGAAGGGCATCGACTTCAAGGAGGACGGCA
ACATCCTGGGGCACAAGCTGGAGTACAACTACAACAGCCACAACGTCTATATCATGGCCGACAAGCAGAA
GAACGGCATCAAGGTGAACTTCAAGATCCGCCACAACATCGAGGACGGCAGCGTGCAGCTCGCCGACCAC
TACCAGCAGAACACCCCCATCGGCGACGGCCCCGTGCTGCTGCCCGACAACCACTACCTGAGCACCCAGT
CCGCCCTGAGCAAAGACCCCAACGAGAAGCGCGATCACATGGTCCTGCTGGAGTTCGTGACCGCCGCCGG
GATCACTCTCGGCATGGACGAGCTGTACAAGTCCGGACTCAGATCTCGAGCTCAAGCTTCGAATTCTAAC
AAACTACGGCAAAGCTTCAGGAGAAAGAAAGACGTTTATGTCCCAGAGGCCAGCCGTCCACATCAGTGGC
AGACAGATGAAGAAGGAGTCCGCACTGGAAAGTGTAGCTTCCCAGTTAAGTACCTCGGCCACGTAGAAGT
TGATGAGTCAAGAGGAATGCACATCTGTGAAGATGCCGTAAAGAGATTGAAAGCTGAAAGGAAGTTCTTC
AAAGGCTTCTTTGGAAAAACGGGAAAGAAAGCAGTGAAGGCCGTTCTGTGGGTGTCAGCGGATGGGCTCA
GAGTTGTGGACGAGAAAACTAAGGACCTCATAGTTGACCAGACAATAGAAAAAGTTTCCTTCTGTGCCCC
AGATAGGAACTTTGACAGAGCCTTTTCTTACATATGTCGTGATGGCACCACTCGGCGATGGATCTGTCAT
TGTTTCATGGCTGTCAAAGACACGGGGGAAAGACTGAGCCACGCCGTGGGCTGTGCTTTTGCAGCCTGTT
TAGAGCGTAAACAGAAGCGGGAGAAGGAGTGTGGCGTCACTGCTACTTTTGATGCCAGTAGAACCACTTT
CACAAGAGAAGGATCATTCCGTGTCACAACTGCCACTGAGCAAGCCGAAAGAGAGGAGATCATGAAACAG
TTGCAAGATGCCAAGAAAGCTGAGACAGACAAGACAGTTGTTGGTCCATCAGTGGCTCCTGGCAACACTG
CTCCATCCCCATCCTCTCCCACCTCTCCCACTCCGGATGGCACTGCATCTTCAGAGATGAACAATCCCCA
TGCTATCCCACGCCGGCATGCACCAATTGAACAGCTTGCTCGTCAAGGCGATTTCCGGGGATTTCCTGCT
CTTAGCCAGAAGATGTCACCCTTTAAACGCCAGCTGTCCCTACGCATCAATGAGTTGCCTTCCACTATGC
AGAGGAAGACCGATTTCCCAATAAAAAACACAGTGCCCGAGGTGGAAGGAGAGGCCGAGAGCATCAGCTC
CTTGTGTTCCCAGATCACCAGTGCCTTCAGCACGCCCTCTGAGGACCCCTTCTCCTCCGCCCCAATGACC
AAACCAGTGACATTGGTGGCACCACAGTCTCCTGTGTTACAAGCTAATGGCACTGACTCAGCCTCCCATG
TGCTTACTGCTAAGCCAGCCAATACTGCTCTAGCACACGTAGCAATGCCTGTCCGTGAAACCAACCCCTG
GGCCCATGTCCCTGATGCTGCTAACAAGGAAATTGCAGCCATACATCCGGGGACTGAGTGGGGTCAGTCT
TCTGGTGCTGCCTCTCCAGGTCTCTTCCAGGCTGGTCACAGACGCACTCCCTCTGAAGCTGACCGCTGGT
TAGAAGAAGTGTCAAAGAGTGTGCGGGCCCAGCAGCCTCAGGTCTCAGCTGCCCCTCTGCAGCCAGTTCT
CCAGCCGCCTCCGCCCGCCGCCATTGCCCCTCCAGCACCTCCTTTCCAAGGACATGCCTTCCTCACGTCC
CAGCCTGTGCCCGTGGGTGTGGTCCCACCCCTACAACCAGCCTTTGTCCCTACCCAGTCCTACCCTGTGG
CCAACGGGATGCCCTACCCAGCCTCTAATGTGCCTGTAGTGGGCATCACCCCATCCCAGATGGTAGCCAA
TGTGTTTGGCACTGCAGGCCACCCTCAGACAACTCATCCACATCAGTCGCCAAGCCTGGCCAAGCAGCAG
ACATTCCCTCAATATGAGACAAGTAGTGCTACCACCAGTCCCTTCTTTAAGCCTCCTGCTCAGCACCTCA
ATGGTTCTGCAGCTTTCAATGGTGTAGACAATGGTGGGCTAGCCTCAGGAAACAGGCATGCAGAAGTCCC
TCCAGGCACCTGCCCAGTGGATCCTTTCGAAGCTCAGTGGGCCGCACTAGAAAGCAAGTCCAAGCAGCGT
ACAAATCCTTCTCCTACCAACCCTTTCTCCAGTGACTTACAGAAAACATTTGAAATAGAACTTTAGGCAA
AGCCGAATTCTGCAGTCGACGGTACCGCGGGCCCGGGACTAGTCATATGATAATCAACCTCTGGATTACA
AAATTTGTGAAAGATTGACTGGTATTCTTAACTATGTTGCTCCTTTTACGCTATGTGGATACGCTGCTTT
AATGCCTTTGTATCATGCTATTGCTTCCCGTATGGCTTTCATTTTCTCCTCCTTGTATAAATCCTGGTTG
CTGTCTCTTTATGAGGAGTTGTGGCCCGTTGTCAGGCAACGTGGCGTGGTGTGCACTGTGTTTGCTGACG
CAACCCCCACTGGTTGGGGCATTGCCACCACCTGTCAGCTCCTTTCCGGGACTTTCGCTTTCCCCCTCCC
TATTGCCACGGCGGAACTCATCGCCGCCTGCCTTGCCCGCTGCTGGACAGGGGCTCGGCTGTTGGGCACT
GACAATTCCGTGGTGTTGTCGGGGAAGCTGACGTCCTTTCCATGGCTGCTCGCCTGTGTTGCCACCTGGA
TTCTGCGCGGGACGTCCTTCTGCTACGTCCCTTCGGCCCTCAATCCAGCGGACCTTCCTTCCCGCGGCCT
GCTGCCGGCTCTGCGGCCTCTTCCGCGTCTTCGCCTTCGCCCTCAGACGAGTCGGATCTCCCTTTGGGCC
GCCTCCCCGCATCGGTACGTATGGCCAGGTACCTTTAAGACCAATGACTTACAAGGCAGCTGTAGATCTT
AGCCACTTTTTAAAAGAAAAGGGGGGACTGGAAGGGCTAATTCACTCCCAACGAAGACAAGATCTGCTTT
TTGCTTGTACTGGGTCTCTCTGGTTAGACCAGATCTGAGCCTGGGAGCTCTCTGGCTAACTAGGGAACCC
ACTGCTTAAGCCTCAATAAAGCTTGCCTTGAGTGCTTCAAGTAGTGTGTGCCCGTCTGTTGTGTGACTCT
GGTAACTAGAGATCCCTCAGACCCTTTTAGTCAGTGTGGAAAATCTCTAGCAGCATCTAGAATTAATTCC
GTGTATTCTATAGTGTCACCTAAATCGTATGTGTATGATACATAAGGTTATGTATTAATTGTAGCCGCGT
TCTAACGACAATATGTACAAGCCTAATTGTGTAGCATCTGGCTTACTGAAGCAGACCCTATCATCTCTCT
CGTAAACTGCCGTCAGAGTCGGTTTGGTTGGACGAACCTTCTGAGTTTCTGGTAACGCCGTCCCGCACCC
GGAAATGGTCAGCGAACCAATCAGCAGGGTCATCGCTAGCCAGATCCTCTACGCCGGACGCATCGTGGCC
GGCATCACCGGCGCCACAGGTGCGGTTGCTGGCGCCTATATCGCCGACATCACCGATGGGGAAGATCGGG
CTCGCCACTTCGGGCTCATGAGCGCTTGTTTCGGCGTGGGTATGGTGGCAGGCCCCGTGGCCGGGGGACT
GTTGGGCGCCATCTCCTTGCATGCACCATTCCTTGCGGCGGCGGTGCTCAACGGCCTCAACCTACTACTG
GGCTGCTTCCTAATGCAGGAGTCGCATAAGGGAGAGCGTCGAATGGTGCACTCTCAGTACAATCTGCTCT
GATGCCGCATAGTTAAGCCAGCCCCGACACCCGCCAACACCCGCTGACGCGCCCTGACGGGCTTGTCTGC
TCCCGGCATCCGCTTACAGACAAGCTGTGACCGTCTCCGGGAGCTGCATGTGTCAGAGGTTTTCACCGTC
ATCACCGAAACGCGCGAGACGAAAGGGCCTCGTGATACGCCTATTTTTATAGGTTAATGTCATGATAATA
ATGGTTTCTTAGACGTCAGGTGGCACTTTTCGGGGAAATGTGCGCGGAACCCCTATTTGTTTATTTTTCT
AAATACATTCAAATATGTATCCGCTCATGAGACAATAACCCTGATAAATGCTTCAATAATATTGAAAAAG
GAAGAGTATGAGTATTCAACATTTCCGTGTCGCCCTTATTCCCTTTTTTGCGGCATTTTGCCTTCCTGTT
TTTGCTCACCCAGAAACGCTGGTGAAAGTAAAAGATGCTGAAGATCAGTTGGGTGCACGAGTGGGTTACA
TCGAACTGGATCTCAACAGCGGTAAGATCCTTGAGAGTTTTCGCCCCGAAGAACGTTTTCCAATGATGAG
CACTTTTAAAGTTCTGCTATGTGGCGCGGTATTATCCCGTATTGACGCCGGGCAAGAGCAACTCGGTCGC
CGCATACACTATTCTCAGAATGACTTGGTTGAGTACTCACCAGTCACAGAAAAGCATCTTACGGATGGCA
TGACAGTAAGAGAATTATGCAGTGCTGCCATAACCATGAGTGATAACACTGCGGCCAACTTACTTCTGAC
AACGATCGGAGGACCGAAGGAGCTAACCGCTTTTTTGCACAACATGGGGGATCATGTAACTCGCCTTGAT
CGTTGGGAACCGGAGCTGAATGAAGCCATACCAAACGACGAGCGTGACACCACGATGCCTGTAGCAATGG
CAACAACGTTGCGCAAACTATTAACTGGCGAACTACTTACTCTAGCTTCCCGGCAACAATTAATAGACTG
GATGGAGGCGGATAAAGTTGCAGGACCACTTCTGCGCTCGGCCCTTCCGGCTGGCTGGTTTATTGCTGAT
AAATCTGGAGCCGGTGAGCGTGGGTCTCGCGGTATCATTGCAGCACTGGGGCCAGATGGTAAGCCCTCCC
GTATCGTAGTTATCTACACGACGGGGAGTCAGGCAACTATGGATGAACGAAATAGACAGATCGCTGAGAT
AGGTGCCTCACTGATTAAGCATTGGTAACTGTCAGACCAAGTTTACTCATATATACTTTAGATTGATTTA
AAACTTCATTTTTAATTTAAAAGGATCTAGGTGAAGATCCTTTTTGATAATCTCATGACCAAAATCCCTT
AACGTGAGTTTTCGTTCCACTGAGCGTCAGACCCCGTAGAAAAGATCAAAGGATCTTCTTGAGATCCTTT
TTTTCTGCGCGTAATCTGCTGCTTGCAAACAAAAAAACCACCGCTACCAGCGGTGGTTTGTTTGCCGGAT
CAAGAGCTACCAACTCTTTTTCCGAAGGTAACTGGCTTCAGCAGAGCGCAGATACCAAATACTGTTCTTC
TAGTGTAGCCGTAGTTAGGCCACCACTTCAAGAACTCTGTAGCACCGCCTACATACCTCGCTCTGCTAAT
CCTGTTACCAGTGGCTGCTGCCAGTGGCGATAAGTCGTGTCTTACCGGGTTGGACTCAAGACGATAGTTA
CCGGATAAGGCGCAGCGGTCGGGCTGAACGGGGGGTTCGTGCACACAGCCCAGCTTGGAGCGAACGACCT
ACACCGAACTGAGATACCTACAGCGTGAGCTATGAGAAAGCGCCACGCTTCCCGAAGGGAGAAAGGCGGA
CAGGTATCCGGTAAGCGGCAGGGTCGGAACAGGAGAGCGCACGAGGGAGCTTCCAGGGGGAAACGCCTGG
TATCTTTATAGTCCTGTCGGGTTTCGCCACCTCTGACTTGAGCGTCGATTTTTGTGATGCTCGTCAGGGG
GGCGGAGCCTATGGAAAAACGCCAGCAACGCGGCCTTTTTACGGTTCCTGGCCTTTTGCTGGCCTTTTGC
TCACATGTTCTTTCCTGCGTTATCCCCTGATTCTGTGGATAACCGTATTACCGCCTTTGAGTGAGCTGAT
ACCGCTCGCCGCAGCCGAACGACCGAGCGCAGCGAGTCAGTGAGCGAGGAAGCGGAAGAGCGCCCAATAC
GCAAACCGCCTCTCCCCGCGCGTTGGCCGATTCATTAATGCAGCTGTGGAATGTGTGTCAGTTAGGGTGT
GGAAAGTCCCCAGGCTCCCCAGCAGGCAGAAGTATGCAAAGCATGCATCTCAATTAGTCAGCAACCAGGT
GTGGAAAGTCCCCAGGCTCCCCAGCAGGCAGAAGTATGCAAAGCATGCATCTCAATTAGTCAGCAACCAT
AGTCCCGCCCCTAACTCCGCCCATCCCGCCCCTAACTCCGCCCAGTTCCGCCCATTCTCCGCCCCATGGC
TGACTAATTTTTTTTATTTATGCAGAGGCCGAGGCCGCCTCGGCCTCTGAGCTATTCCAGAAGTAGTGAG
GAGGCTTTTTTGGAGGCCTAGGCTTTTGCAAAAAGCTTGGACACAAGACAGGCTTGCGAGATATGTTTGA
GAATACCACTTTATCCCGCGTCAGGGAGAGGCAGTGCGTAAAAAGACGCGGACTCATGTGAAATACTGGT
TTTTAGTGCGCCAGATCTCTATAATCTCGCGCAACCTATTTTCCCCTCGAACACTTTTTAAGCCGTAGAT
AAACAGGCTGGGACACTTCACATGAGCGAAAAATACATCGTCACCTGGGACATGTTGCAGATCCATGCAC
GTAAACTCGCAAGCCGACTGATGCCTTCTGAACAATGGAAAGGCATTATTGCCGTAAGCCGTGGCGGTCT
GTACCGGGTGCGTTACTGGCGCGTGAACTGGGTATTCGTCATGTCGATACCGTTTGTATTTCCAGCTACG
ATCACGACAACCAGCGCGAGCTTAAAGTGCTGAAACGCGCAGAAGGCGATGGCGAAGGCTTCATCGTTAT
TGATGACCTGGTGGATACCGGTGGTACTGCGGTTGCGATTCGTGAAATGTATCCAAAAGCGCACTTTGTC
ACCATCTTCGCAAAACCGGCTGGTCGTCCGCTGGTTGATGACTATGTTGTTGATATCCCGCAAGATACCT
GGATTGAACAGCCGTGGGATATGGGCGTCGTATTCGTCCCGCCAATCTCCGGTCGCTAATCTTTTCAACG
CCTGGCACTGCCGGGCGTTGTTCTTTTTAACTTCAGGCGGGTTACAATAGTTTCCAGTAAGTATTCTGGA
GGCTGCATCCATGACACAGGCAAACCTGAGCGAAACCCTGTTCAAACCCCGCTTTAAACATCCTGAAACC
TCGACGCTAGTCCGCCGCTTTAATCACGGCGCACAACCGCCTGTGCAGTCGGCCCTTGATGGTAAAACCA
TCCCTCACTGGTATCGCATGATTAACCGTCTGATGTGGATCTGGCGCGGCATTGACCCACGCGAAATCCT
CGACGTCCAGGCACGTATTGTGATGAGCGATGCCGAACGTACCGACGATGATTTATACGATACGGTGATT
GGCTACCGTGGCGGCAACTGGATTTATGAGTGGGCCCCGGATCTTTGTGAAGGAACCTTACTTCTGTGGT
GTGACATAATTGGACAAACTACCTACAGAGATTTAAAGCTCTAAGGTAAATATAAAATTTTTAAGTGTAT
AATGTGTTAAACTACTGATTCTAATTGTTTGTGTATTTTAGATTCCAACCTATGGAACTGATGAATGGGA
GCAGTGGTGGAATGCCTTTAATGAGGAAAACCTGTTTTGCTCAGAAGAAATGCCATCTAGTGATGATGAG
GCTACTGCTGACTCTCAACATTCTACTCCTCCAAAAAAGAAGAGAAAGGTAGAAGACCCCAAGGACTTTC
CTTCAGAATTGCTAAGTTTTTTGAGTCATGCTGTGTTTAGTAATAGAACTCTTGCTTGCTTTGCTATTTA
CACCACAAAGGAAAAAGCTGCACTGCTATACAAGAAAATTATGGAAAAATATTCTGTAACCTTTATAAGT
AGGCATAACAGTTATAATCATAACATACTGTTTTTTCTTACTCCACACAGGCATAGAGTGTCTGCTATTA
ATAACTATGCTCAAAAATTGTGTACCTTTAGCTTTTTAATTTGTAAAGGGGTTAATAAGGAATATTTGAT
GTATAGTGCCTTGACTAGAGATCATAATCAGCCATACCACATTTGTAGAGGTTTTACTTGCTTTAAAAAA
CCTCCCACACCTCCCCCTGAACCTGAAACATAAAATGAATGCAATTGTTGTTGTTAACTTGTTTATTGCA
GCTTATAATGGTTACAAATAAAGCAATAGCATCACAAATTTCACAAATAAAGCATTTTTTTCACTGCATT
CTAGTTGTGGTTTGTCCAAACTCATCAATGTATCTTATCATGTCTGGATCAACTGGATAACTCAAGCTAA
CCAAAATCATCCCAAACTTCCCACCCCATACCCTATTACCACTGCCAATTACCTGTGGTTTCATTTACTC
TAAACCTGTGATTCCTCTGAATTATTTTCATTTTAAAGAAATTGTATTTGTTAAATATGTACTACAAACT
TAGTAGTTGGAAGGGCTAATTCACTCCCAAAGAAGACAAGATATCCTTGATCTGTGGATCTACCACACAC
AAGGCTACTTCCCTGATTAGCAGAACTACACACCAGGGCCAGGGGTCAGATATCCACTGACCTTTGGATG
GTGCTACAAGCTAGTACCAGTTGAGCCAGATAAGGTAGAAGAGGCCAATAAAGGAGAGAACACCAGCTTG
TTACACCCTGTGAGCCTGCATGGGATGGATGACCCGGAGAGAGAAGTGTTAGAGTGGAGGTTTGACAGCC
GCCTAGCATTTCATCACGTGGCCCGAGAGCTGCATCCGGAGTACTTCAAGAACTGCTGATATCGAGCTTG
CTACAAGGGACTTTCCGCTGGGGACTTTCCAGGGAGGCGTGGCCTGGGCGGGACTGGGGAGTGGCGAGCC
CTCAGATCCTGCATATAAGCAGCTGCTTTTTGCCTGTACTGGGTCTCTCTGGTTAGACCAGATCTGAGCC
TGGGAGCTCTCTGGCTAACTAGGGAACCCACTGCTTAAGCCTCAATAAAGCTTGCCTTGAGTGCTTCAAG
TAGTGTGTGCCCGTCTGTTGTGTGACTCTGGTAACTAGAGATCCCTCAGACCCTTTTAGTCAGTGTGGAA
AATCTCTAGCAGTGGCGCCCGAACAGGGACTTGAAAGCGAAAGGGAAACCAGAGGAGCTCTCTCGACGCA
GGACTCGGCTTGCTGAAGCGCGCACGGCAAGAGGCGAGGGGCGGCGACTGGTGAGTACGCCAAAAATTTT
GACTAGCGGAGGCTAGAAGGAGAGAGATGGGTGCGAGAGCGTCAGTATTAAGCGGGGGAGAATTAGATCG
CGATGGGAAAAAATTCGGTTAAGGCCAGGGGGAAAGAAAAAATATAAATTAAAACATATAGTATGGGCAA
GCAGGGAGCTAGAACGATTCGCAGTTAATCCTGGCCTGTTAGAAACATCAGAAGGCTGTAGACAAATACT
GGGACAGCTACAACCATCCCTTCAGACAGGATCAGAAGAACTTAGATCATTATATAATACAGTAGCAACC
CTCTATTGTGTGCATCAAAGGATAGAGATAAAAGACACCAAGGAAGCTTTAGACAAGATAGAGGAAGAGC
AAAACAAAAGTAAGACCACCGCACAGCAAGCGGCCGCTGATCTTCAGACCTGGAGGAGGAGATATGAGGG
ACAATTGGAGAAGTGAATTATATAAATATAAAGTAGTAAAAATTGAACCATTAGGAGTAGCACCCACCAA
GGCAAAGAGAAGAGTGGTGCAGAGAGAAAAAAGAGCAGTGGGAATAGGAGCTTTGTTCCTTGGGTTCTTG
GGAGCAGCAGGAAGCACTATGGGCGCAGCGTCAATGACGCTGACGGTACAGGCCAGACAATTATTGTCTG
GTATAGTGCAGCAGCAGAACAATTTGCTGAGGGCTATTGAGGCGCAACAGCATCTGTTGCAACTCACAGT
CTGGGGCATCAAGCAGCTCCAGGCAAGAATCCTGGCTGTGGAAAGATACCTAAAGGATCAACAGCTCCTG
GGGATTTGGGGTTGCTCTGGAAAACTCATTTGCACCACTGCTGTGCCTTGGAATGCTAGTTGGAGTAATA
AATCTCTGGAACAGATTTGG
Features (pLannotate 1.2.2; 33 found; start..end, strand, type, name):
      1..387     +  CDS            env (fragment): ENV_HV1H2 - Experimental evidence at protein level: Swiss-Prot protein existence level 1. [Transmembrane protein gp41]: Acts as a class I viral fusion protein. Under the current model, the protein has at least 3 conformational states: pre-fusion native state, pre-hairpin intermediate state, and post-fusion hairpin state. During fusion of viral and target intracellular membranes, the coiled coil regions (heptad repeats) assume a trimer-of-hairpins structure, positioning the fusion peptide in close proximity to the C-terminal region of the ectodomain. The formation of this structure appears to d
    448..514     +  CDS            small t antigen (fragment): SV40 (simian virus 40) small t antigen
    521..1699    +  promoter       EF-1α promoter: strong constitutive promoter for human elongation factor EF-1α
   1747..1864    +  misc_feature   cPPT/CTS: central polypurine tract and central termination sequence of HIV-1
   1905..2621    +  CDS            EGFP: EGFP is a basic (constitutively fluorescent) green fluorescent protein published in 1996, derived from Aequorea victoria. It is reported to be a rapidly-maturing weak dimer with moderate acid sensitivity.
   2622..2657    +  misc_feature   MCS (fragment): multiple cloning site
   2658..4613    +  CDS            Numb: NUMB_MOUSE - Experimental evidence at protein level: Swiss-Prot protein existence level 1. Regulates clathrin-mediated receptor endocytosis (By similarity). Plays a role in the process of neurogenesis (PubMed:10841580, PubMed:12410312, PubMed:15273690, PubMed:17174898). Required throughout embryonic neurogenesis to maintain neural progenitor cells, also called radial glial cells (RGCs), by allowing their daughter cells to choose progenitor over neuronal cell fate (PubMed:15273690, PubMed:12410312). Not required for the proliferation of neural progenitor cells before the onset of neurogenesis (
   4624..4658    +  misc_feature   MCS (fragment): multiple cloning site
   4672..5260    +  misc_feature   WPRE: woodchuck hepatitis virus posttranscriptional regulatory element
   5328..5347    +  misc_feature   cPPT/CTS (fragment): central polypurine tract and central termination sequence of HIV-1
   5349..5582    +  LTR            3' LTR (ΔU3): self-inactivating 3' long terminal repeat (LTR) from HIV-1
   5607..5625    -  promoter       SP6 promoter: promoter for bacteriophage SP6 RNA polymerase
   5853..6132    +  CDS            TcR (fragment): tetracycline efflux protein; tet; confers resistance to tetracycline
   6133..6181    -  misc_feature   bom (fragment): basis of mobility region from pBR322
   6283..6318    -  CDS            rop (fragment): Rop protein, which maintains plasmids at low copy number; rop
   6413..6517    +  promoter       AmpR promoter: bla
   6518..7378    +  CDS            AmpR: β-lactamase; bla; confers resistance to ampicillin, carbenicillin, and related antibiotics
   7549..8137    +  rep_origin     ori: high-copy-number ColE1/pMB1/pBR322/pUC origin of replication
   8320..8376    +  CDS            lacI (fragment): lac repressor; lacI; The lac repressor binds to the lac operator to inhibit transcription in E. coli. This inhibition can be relieved by adding lactose or isopropyl-β-D-thiogalactopyranoside (IPTG).
   8383..8712    +  promoter       SV40 promoter: SV40 enhancer and early promoter
   8912..9031    +  CDS            gpt (fragment): XGPT_ECOLI - Also known as gpp, gxu. Experimental evidence at protein level: Swiss-Prot protein existence level 1. Purine salvage pathway enzyme that catalyzes the transfer of the ribosyl-5-phosphate group from 5-phospho-alpha-D-ribose 1- diphosphate (PRPP) to the N9 position of the 6-oxopurines guanine and xanthine to form the corresponding ribonucleotides GMP (guanosine 5'- monophosphate) and XMP (xanthosine 5'-monophosphate), with the release of PPi. To a lesser extent, also acts on hypoxanthine (PubMed:9100006, PubMed:3886014). Does not ribophosphorylate adenine (PubMed:3886014). From Esch
   9031..9366    +  CDS            gpt (fragment): XGPT_ECOLI - Also known as gpp, gxu. Experimental evidence at protein level: Swiss-Prot protein existence level 1. Purine salvage pathway enzyme that catalyzes the transfer of the ribosyl-5-phosphate group from 5-phospho-alpha-D-ribose 1- diphosphate (PRPP) to the N9 position of the 6-oxopurines guanine and xanthine to form the corresponding ribonucleotides GMP (guanosine 5'- monophosphate) and XMP (xanthosine 5'-monophosphate), with the release of PPi. To a lesser extent, also acts on hypoxanthine (PubMed:9100006, PubMed:3886014). Does not ribophosphorylate adenine (PubMed:3886014). From Esch
   9461..9766    +  CDS            frsA (fragment): FRSA_ECOLI - Also known as yafA. Experimental evidence at protein level: Swiss-Prot protein existence level 1. Catalyzes the hydrolysis of esters (PubMed:15808744). Displays esterase activity toward pNP-butyrate (PubMed:15808744). May stimulate mixed-acid fermentation by acting as a fermentation/respiration switch that down-regulates respiration and up- regulates fermentation rates (PubMed:15169777). From Escherichia coli (strain K12).
   9770..9844    +  CDS            small t antigen (fragment): SV40 (simian virus 40) small t antigen
   9846..9911    +  intron         small t intron: SV40 (simian virus 40) small t antigen intron
  10041..10061   +  CDS            SV40 NLS: nuclear localization signal of SV40 (simian virus 40) large T antigen
  10380..10463   +  CDS            large T antigen (fragment): large T antigen from SV40 (simian virus 40)
  10486..10620   +  polyA_signal   SV40 poly(A) signal: SV40 polyadenylation signal
  10787..11116   +  CDS            nef (fragment): NEF_HV1BR - Experimental evidence at protein level: Swiss-Prot protein existence level 1. Extracellular Nef protein targets CD4(+) T-lymphocytes for apoptosis by interacting with CXCR4 surface receptors (PubMed:14990729). From Human immunodeficiency virus type 1 group M subtype B (isolate BRU/LAI) (HIV-1).
  11164..11421   +  LTR            5' LTR (truncated): truncated 5' long terminal repeat (LTR) from HIV-1
  11468..11593   +  misc_feature   HIV-1 Ψ: packaging signal of human immunodeficiency virus type 1
  11577..11940   +  CDS            HIV-1 gag (fragment): gag protein from human immunodeficiency virus 1; gag
  12086..12319   +  misc_feature   RRE: The Rev response element (RRE) of HIV-1 allows for Rev-dependent mRNA export from the nucleus to the cytoplasm.
