[The description below was written by a language model from this plasmid's Addgene catalogue record and pLannotate feature annotations shown in this document.]
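Description:
PWPXLD-GFP-Numb-S276D is an HIV-1-based lentiviral transfer plasmid built on the PWPXLD backbone for expression in mammalian cells, either by direct transfection or after packaging into lentiviral particles. It is about 12.4 kb and is propagated in E. coli through a ColE1/pUC-type origin with ampicillin selection (AmpR, β-lactamase). The viral portion, which wraps around the numbering origin of the sequenced record, comprises a 5' LTR annotated as truncated, the Ψ packaging signal with an adjoining gag fragment, the Rev response element within an env fragment, a cPPT/CTS element, and a self-inactivating ΔU3 3' LTR. Together these allow the genomic RNA to be packaged, exported in a Rev-dependent manner, reverse transcribed and integrated, while the deleted U3 silences LTR promoter activity after integration. The remaining backbone carries pBR322-derived remnants and an SV40 promoter–gpt–SV40 poly(A) cassette; gpt is annotated only as fragments, so it may not be functional.

The payload is driven by the constitutive human EF-1α promoter and encodes EGFP fused, through a short remnant of multiple cloning site, to the N terminus of mouse Numb, an endocytic adaptor protein involved in receptor trafficking and neurogenesis. The Numb coding sequence carries a serine 276 to aspartic acid substitution; such a change is commonly used to mimic phosphorylation, although the record does not say so. A WPRE downstream of the fusion enhances transcript stability and expression. The cloning sites used were destroyed during construction. The associated study concerns termination of EGFR signaling through Numb trafficking in ependymal progenitors of the postnatal neurogenic niche, so the plasmid would suit visualizing the localization and testing the function of this Numb variant.
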