Addgene plasmid #133752: PWPXLD-GFP-Numb-S276D
Purpose: Numb with mutation at serine 276 converted to aspartic acid cand tagged with GFP cloned into PWPXLD
Depositing lab: Chay Kuo. Depositing organization: Duke University. Publication: EGFR Signaling Termination via Numb Trafficking in Ependymal Progenitors Controls Postnatal Neurogenic Niche Differentiation. Abdi K, Neves G, Pyun J, Kiziltug E, Ahrens A, Kuo CT. Cell Rep. 2019 Aug 20;28(8):2012-2022.e4. doi: 10.1016/j.celrep.2019.07.056. PubMed 31433979.
Backbone
  Vector backbone: PWPXLD
  Backbone size w/o insert (bp): 10455
  Total vector size (bp): 12417
  Vector type: Mammalian Expression, Lentiviral
Growth in bacteria
  Bacterial resistance: Ampicillin, 100 μg/mL
  Growth temperature: 37°C
  Growth strain: NEB Stable
  Copy number: Unknown
Gene/Insert
  Gene/Insert name: NUMB endocytic adaptor protein
  Species: M. musculus (mouse)
  Insert size (bp): 1962
  Mutation: serine 276 converted to aspartic acid
  GenBank ID: NM_001136075.2
  Entrez Gene: Numb (a.k.a. Nb)
  Promoter: EF1-alpha
  Tag / fusion protein: GFP (N terminal on insert)
  Cloning method: Restriction Enzyme; 5′ cloning site PME1 (destroyed during cloning); 3′ cloning site SMA1 (destroyed during cloning)
  Sequencing primers: 5′ CAAGCCTCAGACAGTGGTTC; 3′ GCGTAAAAGGAGCAACATAG
Terms and licenses: Academic/Nonprofit Terms; Industry Terms: Not Available to Industry
How to cite: PWPXLD-GFP-Numb-S276D was a gift from Chay Kuo (Addgene plasmid # 133752 ; http://n2t.net/addgene:133752 ; RRID:Addgene_133752)
